Addgene plasmid #154827: pJ204-loxP-EF1a-tagBFP-HygR-lox2272-BGHpA-siteT9-HDR
Purpose: Landing pad for Cre/lox-based recombinase-mediated cassette exchange (RMCE) in CHO cells, donor plasmid for CRISPR/Cas9-mediated targeted integration in CHO cells (site T9)
Depositing lab: Lise Marie Grav. Depositing organization: Danmarks Tekniske Universitet. Publication: Multi-copy targeted integration for accelerated development of high-producing CHO cells. Sergeeva D, Lee GM, Nielsen LK, Grav LM. ACS Synth Biol. 2020 Aug 24. doi: 10.1021/acssynbio.0c00322. PubMed 32835482.
Backbone
  Vector backbone: pJ204
  Backbone manufacturer: DNA2.0
  Backbone size w/o insert (bp): 2703
  Modifications to backbone: Amplified for USER cloning
  Vector type: Mammalian Expression, Cre/Lox, CRISPR
  Selectable markers: Hygromycin
Growth in bacteria
  Bacterial resistance: Ampicillin, 100 μg/mL
  Growth temperature: 37°C
  Growth strain: DH5alpha
  Copy number: Unknown
Gene/Insert 1
  Gene/Insert name: TagBFP
  Insert size (bp): 702
  Promoter: EF1a
  Cloning method: Unknown
  Sequencing primers: 5′ unknown
Gene/Insert 2
  Gene/Insert name: HygR
  Insert size (bp): 1026
  Promoter: SV40 early promoter
  Cloning method: Unknown
  Sequencing primers: 5′ unknown
Gene/Insert 3
  Gene/Insert name: ZsGreen1-DR
  Insert size (bp): 828
  Promoter: CMV
  Tag / fusion protein: PEST (C terminal on insert)
  Cloning method: Unknown
  Sequencing primers: 5′ unknown
Terms and licenses: Academic/Nonprofit Terms; Industry Terms: Not Available to Industry
Depositor comments: This is a plasmid for CRISPR/Cas9-mediated targeted gene integration in Chinese hamster ovary (CHO) cells. It contains a landing pad for Cre/lox-based recombinase-mediated cassette exchange (RMCE) using poly(A)-trap. This plasmid is used as a donor vector together with Cas9 and sgRNA(site T9) plasmids. The plasmid was assembled by USER cloning. Please see previous research papers from our group showing examples of RMCE in CHO cells: Grav LM et al., 2018 "Minimizing Clonal Variation During Mammalian Cell Line Engineering for Improved Systems Biology Data Generation". DOI: 10.1021/acssynbio.8b00140 Pristovšek N et al., 2019 "Systematic Evaluation of Site-Specific Recombinant Gene Expression for Programmable Mammalian Cell Engineering". DOI: 10.1021/acssynbio.8b00453 Protocol for CRISPR/Cas9-mediated targeted integration in CHO cells: Sergeeva D et al. 2019 "CRISPR/Cas9 as a Genome Editing Tool for Targeted Gene Integration in CHO Cells". DOI: 10.1007/978-1-4939-9170-9_13
How to cite: pJ204-loxP-EF1a-tagBFP-HygR-lox2272-BGHpA-siteT9-HDR was a gift from Lise Marie Grav (Addgene plasmid # 154827 ; http://n2t.net/addgene:154827 ; RRID:Addgene_154827)
