[The description below was written by a language model from this plasmid's Addgene catalogue record and pLannotate feature annotations shown in this document.]
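Description:
pJ204-loxP-EF1a-tagBFP-HygR-lox2272-BGHpA-siteT9-HDR is a homology-directed repair donor plasmid built by USER cloning on the pJ204 backbone. It is used to install a recombinase landing pad at genomic site T9 of Chinese hamster ovary (CHO) cells. It is propagated in E. coli through a high-copy ColE1/pUC-type origin and selected with ampicillin (AmpR). The annotated sequence record is 9,676 nt. It is co-transfected with separate Cas9 and site-T9 sgRNA plasmids. The unannotated stretches upstream of loxP and downstream of the lox2272-associated poly(A) signal presumably hold the T9 homology arms, but the feature table does not label them.

The landing pad begins with a loxP site, followed by an EF-1α promoter driving TagBFP with a bGH poly(A) signal. Next comes an SV40 early promoter driving the hygromycin resistance gene. A lox2272 site sits directly after HygR, ahead of a bGH poly(A) signal. Because loxP and lox2272 cannot recombine with each other, Cre swaps the intervening cassette for an incoming one flanked by the same pair of sites, in a fixed orientation. The poly(A) signal lies outside lox2272 and stays in the genome, forming the poly(A)-trap described by the depositor: a promoter-driven gene lacking its own terminator should be properly polyadenylated only after correct exchange.

Beyond the landing pad lies a separate CMV enhancer/promoter cassette expressing ZsGreen1-DR, a green fluorescent protein destabilised by a C-terminal PEST sequence. Its position outside the apparent homology region suggests a role in flagging random whole-plasmid integration, so that blue-positive, green-negative, hygromycin-resistant cells can be enriched, though the record does not state this. The associated work uses such pads for targeted, multi-copy integration to develop high-producing CHO lines.
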