Features (pLannotate 1.2.2; 22 found; start..end, strand, type, name):
    222..432     +  promoter       SV40 promoter: SV40 early promoter
    489..1514    +  CDS            HygR: aminoglycoside phosphotransferase from E. coli; aph(4)-Ia; confers resistance to hygromycin
   1515..1548    +  protein_bind   lox2272: Cre-mediated recombination occurs in the 8-bp core sequence (GGATACTT). lox2272 sites are compatible with each other, but incompatible with loxP or loxN sites (Lee and Saito, 1988). Cre recombinase
   1557..1781    +  polyA_signal   bGH poly(A) signal: bovine growth hormone polyadenylation signal
   2553..2932    +  enhancer       CMV enhancer: human cytomegalovirus immediate early enhancer
   2933..3136    +  promoter       CMV promoter: human cytomegalovirus (CMV) immediate early promoter
   3132..3165    +  LTR            5' LTR (truncated) (fragment): truncated 5' long terminal repeat (LTR) from HIV-1
   3196..3888    +  CDS            ZsGreen: ZsGreen is a basic (constitutively fluorescent) green fluorescent protein published in 1999, derived from Zoanthus sp..
   3901..4023    +  CDS            d1EGFP (fragment): EGFP destabilized by fusion to a mutated version of residues 422-461 of mouse ornithine decarboxylase, giving an in vivo half-life of ~1 hour mammalian codon-optimized
   4033..4257    +  polyA_signal   bGH poly(A) signal: bovine growth hormone polyadenylation signal
   4732..4751    +  CDS            lacZα (fragment): LacZα fragment of β-galactosidase; lacZ fragment
   4776..4793    -  terminator     rrnB T2 terminator (fragment): transcription terminator T2 from the E. coli rrnB gene
   5018..5606    -  rep_origin     ori: high-copy-number ColE1/pMB1/pBR322/pUC origin of replication
   5728..6588    -  CDS            AmpR: β-lactamase; bla; confers resistance to ampicillin, carbenicillin, and related antibiotics
   6591..6687    -  promoter       AmpR promoter (fragment): bla
   6717..6741    -  CDS            KanR (fragment): aminoglycoside phosphotransferase; aph(3')-Ia; confers resistance to kanamycin
   6770..6885    +  ncRNA          5S rRNA: Accession: RF00001 - 5S ribosomal RNA
   6889..6929    +  terminator     rrnB T1 terminator (fragment): transcription terminator T1 from the E. coli rrnB gene
   7735..7768    +  protein_bind   loxP: Cre-mediated recombination occurs in the 8-bp core sequence (GCATACAT). Cre recombinase
   7773..8935    +  promoter       EF-1α promoter: strong constitutive promoter for human elongation factor EF-1α
   8951..9652    +  CDS            TagBFP: monomeric blue fluorescent protein mammalian codon-optimized
   9662..210     +  polyA_signal   bGH poly(A) signal (across the origin): bovine growth hormone polyadenylation signal
>Addgene plasmid #154827 | pJ204-loxP-EF1a-tagBFP-HygR-lox2272-BGHpA-siteT9-HDR | addgene full sequence | sequence record 306202 | Addgene NGS Result
GCCAGCCATCTGTTGTTTGCCCCTCCCCCGTGCCTTCCTTGACCCTGGAAGGTGCCACTCCCACTGTCCT
TTCCTAATAAAATGAGGAAATTGCATCGCATTGTCTGAGTAGGTGTCATTCTATTCTGGGGGGTGGGGTG
GGGCAGGACAGCAAGGGGGAGGATTGGGAAGACAATAGCAGGCATGCTGGGGATGCGGTGGGCTCTATGG
AGTGCGATCCAGCAGGCAGAAGTATGCAAAGCATGCATCTCAATTAGTCAGCAACCATAGTCCCGCCCCT
AACTCCGCCCATCCCGCCCCTAACTCCGCCCAGTTCCGCCCATTCTCCGCCCCATGGCTGACTAATTTTT
TTTATTTATGCAGAGGCCGAGGCCGCCTCTGCCTCTGAGCTATTCCAGAAGTAGTGAGGAGGCTTTTTTG
GAGGCCTAGGCTTTTGCAAAAAGCTCCCGGGAGCTTGTATATCCATTTTCGGATCTGATCAGCACGTGAT
GAAAAAGCCTGAACTCACCGCGACGTCTGTCGAGAAGTTTCTGATCGAAAAGTTCGACAGCGTCTCCGAC
CTGATGCAGCTCTCGGAGGGCGAAGAATCTCGTGCTTTCAGCTTCGATGTAGGAGGGCGTGGATATGTCC
TGCGGGTAAATAGCTGCGCCGATGGTTTCTACAAAGATCGTTATGTTTATCGGCACTTTGCATCGGCCGC
GCTCCCGATTCCGGAAGTGCTTGACATTGGGGAATTCAGCGAGAGCCTGACCTATTGCATCTCCCGCCGT
GCACAGGGTGTCACGTTGCAAGACCTGCCTGAAACCGAACTGCCCGCTGTTCTGCAGCCGGTCGCGGAGG
CCATGGATGCGATCGCTGCGGCCGATCTTAGCCAGACGAGCGGGTTCGGCCCATTCGGACCGCAAGGAAT
CGGTCAATACACTACATGGCGTGATTTCATATGCGCGATTGCTGATCCCCATGTGTATCACTGGCAAACT
GTGATGGACGACACCGTCAGTGCGTCCGTCGCGCAGGCTCTCGATGAGCTGATGCTTTGGGCCGAGGACT
GCCCCGAAGTCCGGCACCTCGTGCACGCGGATTTCGGCTCCAACAATGTCCTGACGGACAATGGCCGCAT
AACAGCGGTCATTGACTGGAGCGAGGCGATGTTCGGGGATTCCCAATACGAGGTCGCCAACATCTTCTTC
TGGAGGCCGTGGTTGGCTTGTATGGAGCAGCAGACGCGCTACTTCGAGCGGAGGCATCCGGAGCTTGCAG
GATCGCCGCGGCTCCGGGCGTATATGCTCCGCATTGGTCTTGACCAACTCTATCAGAGCTTGGTTGACGG
CAATTTCGATGATGCAGCTTGGGCGCAGGGTCGATGCGACGCAATCGTCCGATCCGGAGCCGGGACTGTC
GGGCGTACACAAATCGCCCGCAGAAGCGCGGCCGTCTGGACCGATGGCTGTGTAGAAGTACTCGCCGATA
GTGGAAACCGACGCCCCAGCACTCGTCCGAGGGCAAAGGAATAGATAACTTCGTATAGGATACTTTATAC
GAAGTTATACGTCGCTCTGTGCCTTCTAGTTGCCAGCCATCTGTTGTTTGCCCCTCCCCCGTGCCTTCCT
TGACCCTGGAAGGTGCCACTCCCACTGTCCTTTCCTAATAAAATGAGGAAATTGCATCGCATTGTCTGAG
TAGGTGTCATTCTATTCTGGGGGGTGGGGTGGGGCAGGACAGCAAGGGGGAGGATTGGGAAGACAATAGC
AGGCATGCTGGGGATGCGGTGGGCTCTATGGAGGTCTGAGTTGGATATCTCACTACACTTTGATGGCCCA
ATCTTTTTTTAAAAGCATATATTCATTGAATAAAATATGAGTTCATATTGGCATCCTCATGCATGTCTGG
CAAGTACTTGGCTATTATTCACTTCCTCCTCTAAATCCCATCCATTCTTGGGTCCATAAACCTATCATCT
TAGTTTCTCCTCATTTCAAAAGAAATTAGGAAACAGAAGTTTGTAACAGGAAATGGATTTATTTATAGTT
TTGCCACTGGGGAGAAAAAATAACTCCATCCTGTTCTCTAACATGCTGGTAGTCTTTTACAGTTTATTGA
AAACTATGAGACGGGATGGAGAGGTGGTTCAGAGGTTAAGAGCAATGGCTGTTCTTCCAGAGGTCCTGAG
TTCAATTCCCAGCAACCACATAGTAGCTCACAGCTATCTGTAATGAGATCTGGTGTGCAAGCATACATGC
CGGCAGAACACTGTATACAAAATAAATAAATCTTAAAAAAAAAAAGAAAACTATGAGACAAAGACAAGAA
GGTATGTAGCTTTGCTGTGAGACAGTTCAACATGGCTTTTCTGGGGTTGTGAGGAGGTCACTAGTTTCAT
ATGACCTGCAGTATCTCAGTTCTCAGCAGTTCTTGTTTAGCATGGAGGGGGTCTCTCTTTACAATTTTGC
CATGGTTCCAGCCCTTTCTCAAGCATGGAATCACTGCTATATTAGTGTCCTCTTTGTTATGGGGTAAAAA
CCCAGAGACCATTCAAGCAACACGTCGCTGTTGACATTGATTATTGACTAGTTATTAATAGTAATCAATT
ACGGGGTCATTAGTTCATAGCCCATATATGGAGTTCCGCGTTACATAACTTACGGTAAATGGCCCGCCTG
GCTGACCGCCCAACGACCCCCGCCCATTGACGTCAATAATGACGTATGTTCCCATAGTAACGCCAATAGG
GACTTTCCATTGACGTCAATGGGTGGAGTATTTACGGTAAACTGCCCACTTGGCAGTACATCAAGTGTAT
CATATGCCAAGTACGCCCCCTATTGACGTCAATGACGGTAAATGGCCCGCCTGGCATTATGCCCAGTACA
TGACCTTATGGGACTTTCCTACTTGGCAGTACATCTACGTATTAGTCATCGCTATTACCATGGTGATGCG
GTTTTGGCAGTACATCAATGGGCGTGGATAGCGGTTTGACTCACGGGGATTTCCAAGTCTCCACCCCATT
GACGTCAATGGGAGTTTGTTTTGGCACCAAAATCAACGGGACTTTCCAAAATGTCGTAACAACTCCGCCC
CATTGACGCAAATGGGCGGTAGGCGTGTACGGTGGGAGGTCTATATAAGCAGAGCTCTCTGGCTAACTAG
AGAACCCACTGCTTACTGGCTTATCGAAATAGTGCGATCGCCACCATGGCCCAGTCCAAGCACGGCCTGA
CCAAGGAGATGACCATGAAGTACCGCATGGAGGGCTGCGTGGACGGCCACAAGTTCGTGATCACCGGCGA
GGGCATCGGCTACCCCTTCAAGGGCAAGCAGGCCATCAACCTGTGCGTGGTGGAGGGCGGCCCCTTGCCC
TTCGCCGAGGACATCTTGTCCGCCGCCTTCATGTACGGCAACCGCGTGTTCACCGAGTACCCCCAGGACA
TCGTCGACTACTTCAAGAACTCCTGCCCCGCCGGCTACACCTGGGACCGCTCCTTCCTGTTCGAGGACGG
CGCCGTGTGCATCTGCAACGCCGACATCACCGTGAGCGTGGAGGAGAACTGCATGTACCACGAGTCCAAG
TTCTACGGCGTGAACTTCCCCGCCGACGGCCCCGTGATGAAGAAGATGACCGACAACTGGGAGCCCTCCT
GCGAGAAGATCATCCCCGTGCCCAAGCAGGGCATCTTGAAGGGCGACGTGAGCATGTACCTGCTGCTGAA
GGACGGTGGCCGCTTGCGCTGCCAGTTCGACACCGTGTACAAGGCCAAGTCCGTGCCCCGCAAGATGCCC
GACTGGCACTTCATCCAGCACAAGCTGACCCGCGAGGACCGCAGCGACGCCAAGAACCAGAAGTGGCACC
TGACCGAGCACGCCATCGCCTCCGGCTCCGCCTTGCCCAAGCTTCCGCGGAGCCATGGCTTCCCGCCGGC
GGTGGCGGCGCAGGATGATGGCACGCTGCCCATGTCTTGTGCCCAGGAGAGCGGGATGGACCGTCACCCT
GCAGCCTGTGCTTCTGCTAGGATCAATGTGTAGACACAGTCTCTGTGCCTTCTAGTTGCCAGCCATCTGT
TGTTTGCCCCTCCCCCGTGCCTTCCTTGACCCTGGAAGGTGCCACTCCCACTGTCCTTTCCTAATAAAAT
GAGGAAATTGCATCGCATTGTCTGAGTAGGTGTCATTCTATTCTGGGGGGTGGGGTGGGGCAGGACAGCA
AGGGGGAGGATTGGGAAGACAATAGCAGGCATGCTGGGGATGCGGTGGGCTCTATGGACTTGCGTAGTGA
GTCGAATAAGGGCGACACAAAATTTATTCTAAATGCATAATAAATACTGATAACATCTTATAGTTTGTAT
TATATTTTGTATTATCGTTGACATGTATAATTTTGATATCAAAAACTGATTTTCCCTTTATTATTTTCGA
GATTTATTTTCTTAATTCTCTTTAACAAACTAGAAATATTGTATATACAAAAAATCATAAATAATAGATG
AATAGTTTAATTATAGGTGTTCATCAATCGAAAAAGCAACGTATCTTATTTAAAGTGCGTTGCTTTTTTC
TCATTTATAAGGTTAAATAATTCTCATATATCAAGCAAAGTGACAGGCGCCCTTAAATATTCTGACAAAT
GCTCTTTCCCTAAACTCCCCCCATAAAAAAACCCGCCGAAGCGGGTTTTTACGTTATTTGCGGATTAACG
ATTACTCGTTATCAGAACCGCCCAGGGGGCCCGAGCTTAAGACTGGCCGTCGTTTTACAACACAGAAAGA
GTTTGTAGAAACGCAAAAAGGCCATCCGTCAGGGGCCTTCTGCTTAGTTTGATGCCTGGCAGTTCCCTAC
TCTCGCCTTCCGCTTCCTCGCTCACTGACTCGCTGCGCTCGGTCGTTCGGCTGCGGCGAGCGGTATCAGC
TCACTCAAAGGCGGTAATACGGTTATCCACAGAATCAGGGGATAACGCAGGAAAGAACATGTGAGCAAAA
GGCCAGCAAAAGGCCAGGAACCGTAAAAAGGCCGCGTTGCTGGCGTTTTTCCATAGGCTCCGCCCCCCTG
ACGAGCATCACAAAAATCGACGCTCAAGTCAGAGGTGGCGAAACCCGACAGGACTATAAAGATACCAGGC
GTTTCCCCCTGGAAGCTCCCTCGTGCGCTCTCCTGTTCCGACCCTGCCGCTTACCGGATACCTGTCCGCC
TTTCTCCCTTCGGGAAGCGTGGCGCTTTCTCATAGCTCACGCTGTAGGTATCTCAGTTCGGTGTAGGTCG
TTCGCTCCAAGCTGGGCTGTGTGCACGAACCCCCCGTTCAGCCCGACCGCTGCGCCTTATCCGGTAACTA
TCGTCTTGAGTCCAACCCGGTAAGACACGACTTATCGCCACTGGCAGCAGCCACTGGTAACAGGATTAGC
AGAGCGAGGTATGTAGGCGGTGCTACAGAGTTCTTGAAGTGGTGGGCTAACTACGGCTACACTAGAAGAA
CAGTATTTGGTATCTGCGCTCTGCTGAAGCCAGTTACCTTCGGAAAAAGAGTTGGTAGCTCTTGATCCGG
CAAACAAACCACCGCTGGTAGCGGTGGTTTTTTTGTTTGCAAGCAGCAGATTACGCGCAGAAAAAAAGGA
TCTCAAGAAGATCCTTTGATCTTTTCTACGGGGTCTGACGCTCAGTGGAACGACGCGCGCGTAACTCACG
TTAAGGGATTTTGGTCATGAGCTTGCGCCGTCCCGTCAAGTCAGCGTAATGCTCTGCTTACCAATGCTTA
ATCAGTGAGGCACCTATCTCAGCGATCTGTCTATTTCGTTCATCCATAGTTGCCTGACTCCCCGTCGTGT
AGATAACTACGATACGGGAGGGCTTACCATCTGGCCCCAGCGCTGCGATGATACCGCGAGAACCACGCTC
ACCGGCTCCGGATTTATCAGCAATAAACCAGCCAGCCGGAAGGGCCGAGCGCAGAAGTGGTCCTGCAACT
TTATCCGCCTCCATCCAGTCTATTAATTGTTGCCGGGAAGCTAGAGTAAGTAGTTCGCCAGTTAATAGTT
TGCGCAACGTTGTTGCCATCGCTACAGGCATCGTGGTGTCACGCTCGTCGTTTGGTATGGCTTCATTCAG
CTCCGGTTCCCAACGATCAAGGCGAGTTACATGATCCCCCATGTTGTGCAAAAAAGCGGTTAGCTCCTTC
GGTCCTCCGATCGTTGTCAGAAGTAAGTTGGCCGCAGTGTTATCACTCATGGTTATGGCAGCGCTACATA
ATTCTCTTACTGTCATGCCATCCGTAAGATGCTTTTCTGTGACTGGTGAGTACTCAACCAAGTCATTCTG
AGAATAGTGTATGCGGCGACCGAGTTGCTCTTGCCCGGCGTCAATACGGGATAATACCGCGCCACATAGC
AGAACTTTAAAAGTGCTCATCATTGGAAAACGTTCTTCGGGGCGAAAACTCTCAAGGATCTTACCGCTGT
TGAGATCCAGTTCGATGTAACCCACTCGTGCACCCAACTGATCTTCAGCATCTTTTACTTTCACCAGCGT
TTCTGGGTGAGCAAAAACAGGAAGGCAAAATGCCGCAAAAAAGGGAATAAGGGCGACACGGAAATGTTGA
ATACTCATATTCTTCCTTTTTCAATATTATTGAAGCATTTATCAGGGTTATTGTCTCATGAGCGGATACA
TATTTGAATGTATTTAGAAAAATAAACAAATAGGGGTCAGTGTTACAACCAATTAACCAATTCTGAACAT
TATCGCGAGCCCATTTATACCTGAATATGGCTCATAACACCCCTTGTTTGCCTGGCGGCAGTAGCGCGGT
GGTCCCACCTGACCCCATGCCGAACTCAGAAGTGAAACGCCGTAGCGCCGATGGTAGTGTGGGGACTCCC
CATGCGAGAGTAGGGAACTGCCAGGCATCAAATAAAACGAAAGGCTCAGTCGAAAGACTGGGCCTTTCGC
CCGGGCTAATTATGGGGTGTCGCCCTTATTCGACTCAGTCGGTGTGATAAACTATTCTTCATTTGCCAGG
GGTGAACGAAACTCCAGTGCACATATCTCAGCTCTATAGCTGAGAGATACCTCATAAAACATAGGATACT
TAGGTAAATTTGAGTTTCAGGTGAAGATTTTTTAAGTATAATCATGTCTTGCACAATGTTTGGGATTCAT
TTTTATTGATTAAATCTGACAGTCCTTTTTTTTTCTTTCCTTTAAAAAACTTTTTTTTTTTTTTAAAGAC
AGGGTCTTATGTATCCTAAGGTGACCTTGAACTTGCCTTGTAGATGAGTCTGGCTTTGAGCCCCTAATAC
CTACCTCCACCTCTCAAATCCTAGGATTACAGGTGTATACCACTCTACCCATTTGACAATTCTACTTTTG
AGCCATCTTAAAGGTAAAAAGTACACTTATTTATCATATGCCTGTGTGTGGAAGTCAGAACAACTTGTGG
TAGTTGGTTCTTTCCTTCATGGGGGCCCTGGGGGTTAGACTCCAATTGTCAGGCTTGCTGGTAAATGCCT
TATTACCACCTTGATGTGGAGGTACAAATAATGATTCACAGGACTAGGTTCAAATATTAAATATAATTTA
TTCCGGGGAGAAGTCACTTACAGAAGAAGCAGACAGCTGCTGCAGGTTCCAGCTCTAAGGATCCGCACAG
GCTACTCCCTGTGGCCCAACCAGACGGAAGTGAGAGCCACCTGCTGGGACCCCAGACCTAAACTCACTCC
CAGTCAGGTCCTCACCTGTAACCACAAGCAGCGTATAACTTCGTATAGCATACATTATACGAAGTTATGT
GAGGCTCCGGTGCCCGTCAGTGGGCAGAGCGCACATCGCCCACAGTCCCCGAGAAGTTGGGGGGAGGGGT
CGGCAATTGAACCGGTGCCTAGAGAAGGTGGCGCGGGGTAAACTGGGAAAGTGATGTCGTGTACTGGCTC
CGCCTTTTTCCCGAGGGTGGGGGAGAACCGTATATAAGTGCAGTAGTCGCCGTGAACGTTCTTTTTCGCA
ACGGGTTTGCCGCCAGAACACAGGTAAGTGCCGTGTGTGGTTCCCGCGGGCCTGGCCTCTTTACGGGTTA
TGGCCCTTGCGTGCCTTGAATTACTTCCACCTGGCTCCAGTACGTGATTCTTGATCCCGAGCTGGAGCCA
GGGGCGGGCCTTGCGCTTTAGGAGCCCCTTCGCCTCGTGCTTGAGTTGAGGCCTGGCCTGGGCGCTGGGG
CCGCCGCGTGCGAATCTGGTGGCACCTTCGCGCCTGTCTCGCTGCTTTCGATAAGTCTCTAGCCATTTAA
AATTTTTGATGACCTGCTGCGACGCTTTTTTTCTGGCAAGATAGTCTTGTAAATGCGGGCCAGGATCTGC
ACACTGGTATTTCGGTTTTTGGGGCCGCGGGCGGCGACGGGGCCCGTGCGTCCCAGCGCACATGTTCGGC
GAGGCGGGGCCTGCGAGCGCGGCCACCGAGAATCGGACGGGGGTAGTCTCAAGCTGGCCGGCCTGCTCTG
GTGCCTGGCCTCGCGCCGCCGTGTATCGCCCCGCCCTGGGCGGCAAGGCTGGCCCGGTCGGCACCAGTTG
CGTGAGCGGAAAGATGGCCGCTTCCCGGCCCTGCTCCAGGGGGCTCAAAATGGAGGACGCGGCGCTCGGG
AGAGCGGGCGGGTGAGTCACCCACACAAAGGAAAGGGGCCTTTCCGTCCTCAGCCGTCGCTTCATGTGAC
TCCACGGAGTACCGGGCGCCGTCCAGGCACCTCGATTAGTTCTGGAGCTTTTGGAGTACGTCGTCTTTAG
GTTGGGGGGAGGGGTTTTATGCGATGGAGTTTCCCCACACTGAGTGGGTGGAGACTGAAGTTAGGCCAGC
TTGGCACTTGATGTAATTCTCCTTGGAATTTGCCCTTTTTGAGTTTGGATCTTGGTTCATTCTCAAGCCT
CAGACAGTGGTTCAAAGTTTTTTTCTTCCATTTCAGGTGTCGTGAAGACGTCATTCGGTCATGAGCGAGC
TGATTAAGGAGAACATGCACATGAAGCTGTACATGGAGGGCACCGTGGACAACCATCACTTCAAGTGCAC
ATCCGAGGGCGAAGGCAAGCCCTACGAGGGCACCCAGACCATGAGAATCAAGGTGGTCGAGGGCGGCCCT
CTCCCCTTCGCCTTCGACATCCTGGCTACTAGCTTCCTCTACGGCAGCAAGACCTTCATCAACCACACCC
AGGGCATCCCCGACTTCTTCAAGCAGTCCTTCCCTGAGGGCTTCACATGGGAGAGAGTCACCACATACGA
AGACGGGGGCGTGCTGACCGCTACCCAGGACACCAGCCTCCAGGACGGCTGCCTCATCTACAACGTCAAG
ATCAGAGGGGTGAACTTCACATCCAACGGCCCTGTGATGCAGAAGAAAACACTCGGCTGGGAGGCCTTCA
CCGAGACGCTGTACCCCGCTGACGGCGGCCTGGAAGGCAGAAACGACATGGCCCTGAAGCTCGTGGGCGG
GAGCCATCTGATCGCAAACATCAAGACCACATATAGATCCAAGAAACCCGCTAAGAACCTCAAGATGCCT
GGCGTCTACTATGTGGACTACAGACTGGAAAGAATCAAGGAGGCCAACAACGAGACCTACGTCGAGCAGC
ACGAGGTGGCAGTGGCCAGATACTGCGACCTCCCTAGCAAACTGGGGCACAAGCTTAATTAAAACGTGGA
TCTGTGCCTTCTAGTT
